>Addgene plasmid #174615 | pETSXM2-pLacI-mtrC | addgene full sequence | sequence record 342073 | Addgene NGS Result
GCCGCGCTTAATGCGCCGCTACAGGGCGCGTCCCATTCGCCAATCCGGATATAGTTCCTCCTTTCAGCAA
AAAACCCCTCAAGACCCGTTTAGAGGCCCCAAGGGATCCGAGCCTTTAGGCGAACTAGGGCGAAGCCCTT
GGTCGCGGCGCAGCCGCCAGATGCTCAAATTTACTTGTTTATCCACAGGCGAAACCCTTTTTAATAGATC
TTTCTTGTTTTTTAAGATCTTTCTTGTTTTTAGCGCCGCTGTAGCCCTTGGTGCTAAAGGGCTACAGCGG
TTTAATGTGGAGAGATTTACGGTAAAACAGCCCCTAAAGGTGGAGAGATTTACGGTAAAACAATCCCTAA
AGGTGGAGAGATTTACGGTGATATTCACAGTTAATTGTGGAGAACGTTGATAGCAATTCCACAATTGGTT
ATTGTGGAATCCCCAAAAATAAACTCCACAATAGTGACGTAAAATGAACAACCTATCTGTAACTAAATCA
AATAGCTTGATAGATGCTAGTTACAAACTAAATGTACAAGCTCAAAAACTGGTCTTAGCTTGCCTCGGGA
AAGTAGATTCTAGAGGTAATGCACCAAAGGAAATGACCCTAACAGCCCTTGAATTCTCAGAACTTATGGG
GATAGACATCAAAAATGCTCATAGAGAGCTATACAAGGCGTCTGATACCCTTTTCGATGCCGTAATACTC
CTAAGAGATGAGCAAGAAGAGGTAAAGCTTAGGTGGATTCAAAAAGGAGTGAAAAAACTCAAAGGACAAG
GAGCAATAACAATCACTTGGACTGATGAAGTTTTGAAGTACATCAGTAGTTTACAGAGCAGGTTTACAAC
TTATAAGCTGCGACATATTGCGAATCTACAGTCAGCTCATTCTATTCGTTTATACGAACTTTTGATGAAA
TTTAACGCTACTGGAGAAAGAGTTATCTATGTGGATGACTTCCGCTCAGCATTAGGTATCTCCGACAAAT
ACCCACAATTTAGAGACTTAAATAAATGGGTTATCAAGCCGGCCGTAGATGAACTAAATCAGCGTTCAGA
CCTCACCATAAATTACGAGACCATTAAGAAAGGGCGAACAGTGGCTGCATTGTCATTTGAGTTCAAGCAG
AGCGCACAGCTAAAATTAGACGTATAATCAGTCGACCCATGGCTGCAGCGGCCGCTACTAGTATATAAAC
GCAGAAAGGCCCACCCGAAGGTGAGCCAGTGTGACTCTAGTAGAGAGCGTTCACCGACAAACAACAGATA
AAACGAAAGGCCCAGTCTTTCGACTGAGCCTTTCGTTTTATTTGATGCCTGGCTCTAGTACATATGTTAC
ATTTTCACTTGAGTGTGATCTGCAACTGTTGGGGTATGGCAGTAGAAACAGGTTTCTGACTGTGCCGCTT
GGTTGGCTTGAGTATAATCACCATCAATAACAGCACCGTAGCTTACAAGGGTGTCGACAGAATGTTTGGT
CATTTTATCTGTACCAATGGTATGACATGAGGTACAAGTGGCTGTGATTGGGGTGGTATAGCCTTTTGTT
GTCGCTAGTGCACCTTTCAGTTTAAATGCATCCAAATTGAAGTCGTTATGACATTGGGTACATTCTTTAA
TGATACCTTGCTCACCATGCACCACGTGTAGTTTCATCTCTAATGCACCGAGTTTAGTCGGGCTATAGGT
ACCGTCTGGTGTATGGCATGCCACACAAGCATCAACGCCGACGATAGGCTTACCGCTTGCATCTTTGGCA
TGTGAAACTTGTTCAGACATTACAAAGCCTGCATGGTGGCCTTTGTGGATTTCAAAGGTGTCGCCGTGAC
AGTTTTGGCATGTCGCAAACTCAACCGAGTTAACATGGCGCATGCTTGGTGCTTTGCCAGACTTAGTGCC
AAAGGCTAACTCGGCTTTCATACTGGTGGTTGTGCTATTAGCGGTACAAGCTGTTAGATCTGTGCCGGTA
TTGCACATTTCTAGACCGATGAAGCTAAAGGCGGTATCAGTATCGCCCGTGCCAAATGGCAGGGCAGGTG
TGGTGAACACCAGTTTACCGTCAACTACGCTGACATCTGCTTGCAGTGCGCCATCCTTGACTAAGTCTTT
AGTCACTTTCTTATATTGTGTTACTGGGCTTGGGTTATAGCCCATGATGGGGAAGTTAGGACCAACGTTA
GTGATAGTTTCTAAACGTTTGATCTTATTTTGTATGCTCGCCGCATCAATGGCATTGCCGTCTTTATCTA
AGATAGACACGGTTAATACCGCAGTATTATCAGCTTGAGCAGCTAACGTTGCAGACATACCTAATTGAGC
GATAACGGCTTTTTTGTCAGCGGTTTTAGCTGTATGTAACTCGGCTGTCCAATCACTCTTATGACAGGCG
ATACAGTTTGAGTTATCGAGCTGTTGTGAGTGGCCTTTACCCGCAGCAAAATCGATGTCTACGTGACAGC
TAGAACAGACTTCCATTGTTGGAACTCGTGACCAGTTTTTTGCCTCGGTAAGCATGTCGGATTCAATGTG
ACACACTTGGCAATTATCTTGGACAATTTTTTGCGCAACTTCAGGGACTTTATTGTTTTTGCCCCAAGCT
TTGTTGGCATTATGCACATTGTGAATTAAGTGACTAAAGGCGACATGGGGTTTACCGCGACCATCAGCAA
ACTCTTGTGTGTGGCAAGATATACAGGTTTCGACTTCAGTTGCTTGGTGATAAATCTTTTCACCTTCAAC
GTGGCAAGAAGCACATACTTCGTGGCTAACGATATTTTTGGTGTATTGCGGAGCATTGCCTTGGCCGTCG
AAATCTTCAACCATTTCGGCAACGGGGACGGTCGTTCCGTCTGCTAACTTACCCGCAGCAGAAACAACGT
TAAACCGTTGCGTTAATTGGGCATTAAAAACTTTATTGCTATCGAAGGCGTCGAATTTAAAGGTATAGCT
ACCGTTTTTATTATCGACATAGCTCTTTGAAGAGCCTAATCCTTGCCAGTTAGCACTATTACCAGGGCCT
GTCGCCCCTTCCGGTATTAATTGCAGTGCTTTTTTGATTTCTAAATTTGCGAGACCCACAATTGGCATAT
CGGCTTCGTTGGTAGCGAAAACAGTGACCACAGGCGAACCGTTTTCATAGCTCACTTTCGTGATATCGAG
GTTTACCTTATGGATAGTACCAGCGGGTTCTCCACCTGGCTCACCAGGGTTACCATCGGTACCATCGCTA
CCACCACAACCAGTTAAGGCCATGGAGATGGCACTTGCTGCGAGCAGCAGTGCGATTTTTGATTTTTTTG
CGTTCTCATGAGCTCTTTCTCCTCTTTCTCTAGTATGTGTGAAATTGTTATCCGCTCACAATTCCACACA
ACATACGAGCCGGAAGCATAAAGTGTAAAGCCTGGGGTGCCTAATGAGTGAGCTAACTCACATTAATTGC
GTTGCGCTCACTGCCCGCTTTCCAGTCGGGAAACCTGTCGTGCCAGCTGCATTAATGAATCGGCCAACGC
GCGGGGAGAGGCGGTTTGCGTATTGCTCTAGAAGCGGCCGCGAATTCCAGAAATCATCCTTAGCGAAAGC
TAAGGATTTTTTTTATCTGAAATTCTGCCTCGTGATACGCCTATTTTTATAGGTTAATGTCATGATAATA
ATGGTTTCTTAGACGTCAGGTGGCACTCGAGAATGCAACACACGCAACACCGCATCTCTTGATGACTAGT
GCGAGCGGTATCAGCTCACTCAAAGGCGGTAATACGGTTATCCACAGAATCAGGGGATAACGCAGGAAAG
AACATGTGAGCAAAAGGCCAGCAAAAGGCCAGGAACCGTAAAAAGGCCGCGTTGCTGGCGTTTTTCCATA
GGCTCCGCCCCCCTGACGAGCATCACAAAAATCGACGCTCAAGTCAGAAGTGGCGAAACCCGACAGGACT
ATAAAGATACCAGGCGTTTCCCCCTGGAAGCTCCCTCGTGCGCTCTCCTGTTCCGACCCTGCCGCTTACC
GGATACCTGTCCGCCTTTCTCCCTTCGGGAAGCGTGGCGCTTTCTCATAGCTCACGCTGTAGGTATCTCA
GTTCGGTGTAGGTCGTTCGCTCCAAGCTGGGCTGTGTGCACGAACCCCCCGTTCAGCCCGACCGCTGCGC
CTTATCCGGTAACTATCGTCTTGAGTCCAACCCGGTAAGACACGACTTATCGCCACTGGCAGCAGCCACT
GGTAACAGGATTAGCAGAGCGAGGTATGTAGGCGGTGCTACAGAGTTCTTGAAGTGGTGGCCTAACTACG
GCTACACTAGAAGGACAGTATTTGGTATCTGCGCTCTGCTGAAGCCAGTTACCTTCGGAAAAAGAGTTGG
TAGCTCTTGATCCGGCAAACTAACCACCGCTGGTAGCGGTGGTTTTTTTGTTTGCAAGCAGCAGATTACG
CGCAGAAAAAAAGGATCTCAAGAAGATCCTTTGATCTTTTCTACGGGGTCTGACGCTCAGTGGAACGAAA
ACTCACGTTAAGGGATTTTGGTCATGAACAATAAAACTGTCTGCTTACATAAACAGTAATACAAGGGGTG
TTATGAGCCATATTCAACGGGAAACGTCTTGCTCTAGGCCGCGATTAAATTCCAACATGGATGCTGATTT
ATATGGGTATAAATGGGCTCGCGATAATGTCGGGCAATCAGGTGCGACAATCTATCGATTGTATGGGAAG
CCCGATGCGCCAGAGTTGTTTCTGAAACATGGCAAAGGTAGCGTTGCCAATGATGTTACAGATGAGATGG
TCAGACTAAACTGGCTGACGGAATTTATGCCTCTTCCGACCATCAAGCATTTTATCCGTACTCCTGATGA
TGCATGGTTACTCACCACTGCGATCCCCGGGAAAACAGCATTCCAGGTATTAGAAGAGTATCCTGATTCA
GGTGAAAATATTGTTGATGCGCTGGCAGTGTTCCTGCGCCGGTTGCACTCGATTCCTGTTTGTAATTGTC
CTTTTAACAGCGATCGCGTATTTCGTCTCGCTCAGGCGCAATCACGAATGAATAACGGTTTGGTTGATGC
GAGTGATTTTGATGACGAGCGTAATGGCTGGCCTGTTGAACAAGTCTGGAAAGAAATGCATAAACTTTTG
CCATTCTCACCGGATTCAGTCGTCACTCATGGTGATTTCTCACTTGATAACCTTATTTTTGACGAGGGGA
AATTAATAGGTTGTATTGATGTTGGACGAGTCGGAATCGCAGACCGATACCAGGATCTTGCCATCCTATG
GAACTGCCTCGGTGAGTTTTCTCCTTCATTACAGAAACGGCTTTTTCAAAAATATGGTATTGATAATCCT
GATATGAATAAATTGCAGTTTCATTTGATGCTCGATGAGTTTTTCTAAGAATTAATTCATGAGCGGATAC
ATATTTGAATGTATTTAGAAAAATAAACAAATAGGGGTTCCGCGCACATTTCCCCGAAAAGTGCCACCTA
AATTGTAAGCGTTAATATTTTGTTAAAATTCGCGTTAAATTTTTGTTAAATCAGCTCATTTTTTAACCAA
TAGGCCGAAATCGGCAAAATCCCTTATAAATCAAAAGAATAGACCGAGATAGGGT
[37 nt withheld, positions 5586-5622]
AAAGAACGTGGACTCCAACGTCAAAGG
[49 nt withheld, positions 5650-5698]
T
[91 nt withheld, positions 5700-5790]
G
[93 nt withheld, positions 5792-5884]
Features (pLannotate 1.2.2; 15 found; start..end, strand, type, name):
     68..105     -  terminator     T7 terminator (fragment): transcription terminator for bacteriophage T7 RNA polymerase
   1163..1183    -  misc_feature   BioBrick suffix: universal suffix for all parts
   1190..1217    -  terminator     T7Te terminator: phage T7 early transcription terminator
   1233..1304    -  terminator     rrnB T1 terminator: transcription terminator T1 from the E. coli rrnB gene
   1330..3294    -  CDS            mtrC: MTRC_SHEB8 - Experimental evidence at protein level: Swiss-Prot protein existence level 1. From Shewanella baltica (strain OS185).
   3335..3351    -  protein_bind   lac operator: The lac repressor binds to the lac operator to inhibit transcription in E. coli. This inhibition can be relieved by adding lactose or isopropyl-β-D-thiogalactopyranoside (IPTG). lac repressor encoded by lacI
   3359..3389    -  promoter       lac promoter: promoter for the E. coli lac operon
   3404..3425    -  protein_bind   CAP binding site: CAP binding activates transcription in the presence of cAMP. E. coli catabolite activator protein
   3438..3525    -  CDS            lacI (fragment): lac repressor; lacI; The lac repressor binds to the lac operator to inhibit transcription in E. coli. This inhibition can be relieved by adding lactose or isopropyl-β-D-thiogalactopyranoside (IPTG).
   3526..3547    -  misc_feature   BioBrick prefix: BioBrick prefix for parts that do not start with "ATG"
   3550..3593    +  terminator     bacterial terminator: putative bacterial transcription terminator
   3843..4431    -  rep_origin     ori: high-copy-number ColE1/pMB1/pBR322/pUC origin of replication
   4553..5368    +  CDS            KanR: aminoglycoside phosphotransferase; aph(3')-Ia; confers resistance to kanamycin in bacteria or G418 (Geneticin®) in eukaryotes
   5377..5434    -  promoter       AmpR promoter (fragment): bla
   5487..31      -  rep_origin     f1 ori (across the origin) (sequence partly withheld): f1 bacteriophage origin of replication; arrow indicates direction of (+) strand synthesis
