[The description below was written by a language model from this plasmid's Addgene catalogue record and pLannotate feature annotations shown in this document.]
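Description:
pETSXM2-pLacI-mtrC is a bacterial expression and synthetic-biology plasmid built on a modified pET-28a backbone and designed as a shuttle vector between E. coli and Shewanella. It is roughly 5.9 kb, is selected with kanamycin through the KanR (aph(3')-Ia) gene, and replicates in E. coli at high copy from a ColE1/pUC-type origin. An f1 phage origin is also present. According to the record, the backbone was altered by adding a RepB replication origin from a Shewanella species to allow maintenance in that host. The automated feature table does not annotate this element, although an unannotated stretch between the T7 terminator fragment and the insert cassette could accommodate it.

The payload is the roughly 2 kb mtrC gene from Shewanella oneidensis MR-1, which the annotation tool matched to the Shewanella baltica homologue. MtrC is a component of the Mtr pathway. The record names the promoter pLacI and describes it as constitutive. The feature table shows a short lacI fragment, a CAP binding site, the lac promoter and a lac operator upstream of the coding sequence, with no full-length lacI repressor gene annotated on the plasmid. The cassette is flanked by BioBrick prefix and suffix sequences and is followed by the rrnB T1 and T7Te terminators.

The depositor notes that the sequenced plasmid differs from the annotated reference. A 1 bp deletion causes a frameshift early in mtrC, and a downstream start codon is expected to give expression of residues 20–657. The construct is intended for expressing MtrC to switch on Mtr pathway genes in S. oneidensis MR-1.
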