Addgene plasmid #174615: pETSXM2-pLacI-mtrC
Purpose: Bacterial expression of mtrC from Shewanella oneidensis MR-1.
Depositing lab: I-Son Ng. Depositing organization: National Cheng Kung University. Publication: Turn on the Mtr pathway genes under pLacI promoter in Shewanella oneidensis MR-1. I-Son Ng , Yanlan Guo, Yunli Zhou, Jhe-Wei Wu, Shih-I Tan & Ying-Chen Yi. Bioresour. Bioprocess. 5, 35 (2018) 10.1186/s40643-018-0221-9.
Backbone
  Vector backbone: pET-28a
  Backbone size w/o insert (bp): 3907
  Total vector size (bp): 5886
  Modifications to backbone: With pLacI for constitutive expression and RepB replication origin from Shewanella species
  Vector type: Bacterial Expression, Synthetic Biology ; shuttle vector in E. coli and Shewanella.
Growth in bacteria
  Bacterial resistance: Kanamycin, 50 μg/mL
  Growth temperature: 37°C
  Growth strain: DH5alpha
  Copy number: High Copy
Gene/Insert
  Gene/Insert name: MtrC
  Species: Synthetic; Shewanella oneidensis MR-1
  Insert size (bp): 1962
  Promoter: pLacI
  Cloning method: Restriction Enzyme; 5′ cloning site SacI (unknown if destroyed); 3′ cloning site NdeI (unknown if destroyed)
  Sequencing primers: 5′ AAGAGCTCATGATGAACGCAAAAAATCAAAAATCGCACTGCTGCTCGC; 3′ TACATATGTTACATTTTCACTTGAGTGTGATCTGCAACTGTTGGGGTATGG
Terms and licenses: Academic/Nonprofit Terms; Industry Terms: Not Available to Industry
Depositor comments: The amino acid sequence of MtrC matches Shewanella oneidensis. The Addgene NGS result and 3' primer sequence differ from the annotated sequence (linked in the supplemental documents section above). A 1 bp deletion introduces a frameshift mutation in MtrC, however a second downstream start codon should result in the expression of amino acids 20-657.
How to cite: pETSXM2-pLacI-mtrC was a gift from I-Son Ng (Addgene plasmid # 174615 ; http://n2t.net/addgene:174615 ; RRID:Addgene_174615)
